Addgene plasmid #79566: CRY2-OCRL
Purpose: expression of CRY2PHR fused to inositol 5-phosphatase domain of OCRL
Depositing lab: Olof Idevall-Hagren.
Backbone
  Vector backbone: pEGFP
  Vector type: Mammalian Expression
Growth in bacteria
  Bacterial resistance: Kanamycin, 50 μg/mL
  Growth temperature: 37°C
  Growth strain: DH5alpha
  Copy number: High Copy
Gene/Insert
  Gene/Insert name: OCRL
  Species: H. sapiens (human)
  Mutation: aa 234_539
  Entrez Gene: OCRL (a.k.a. DENT2, Dent-2, INPP5F, LOCR, NPHL2, OCRL-1, OCRL1)
  Promoter: CMV
  Tag / fusion protein: CRY2 (photolyase homology region domain of Arabidopsis thaliana cryptochrome 2) (N terminal on backbone)
  Cloning method: Restriction Enzyme; 5′ cloning site PvuI (not destroyed); 3′ cloning site KpnI (not destroyed)
  Sequencing primers: 5′ CMV-F; 3′ SV40pA-R
Terms and licenses: Academic/Nonprofit Terms; Industry Terms: Not Available to Industry
How to cite: CRY2-OCRL was a gift from Olof Idevall-Hagren (Addgene plasmid # 79566 ; http://n2t.net/addgene:79566 ; RRID:Addgene_79566)
