[The description below was written by a language model from this plasmid's Addgene catalogue record and the feature table of its GenBank file.]
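Description:
CRY2-OCRL is a mammalian expression plasmid built on a pEGFP backbone. It is propagated in E. coli as a high-copy plasmid under kanamycin selection. A CMV promoter drives strong constitutive expression in transfected mammalian cells. The listed 3′ sequencing primer implies an SV40 polyadenylation signal downstream of the insert. The name suggests an untagged fusion, but the record does not say whether the EGFP coding sequence of the parental backbone was kept, so no fluorescent reporter should be assumed.

The payload is a fusion protein. The photolyase homology region of Arabidopsis thaliana cryptochrome 2 (CRY2PHR) sits at the N terminus, followed by residues 234–539 of human OCRL, which form the inositol 5-phosphatase domain. The OCRL fragment was inserted by restriction cloning between PvuI and KpnI sites, both of which remain intact. CRY2PHR is a blue-light-sensing module that reversibly binds its partner CIB1 (commonly used as the CIBN fragment) on illumination. Fusing it to a lipid phosphatase domain is the standard design for optogenetic recruitment of enzyme activity to a membrane carrying an anchored CIBN. OCRL's 5-phosphatase domain dephosphorylates phosphoinositides such as PI(4,5)P2, so the construct would typically serve for acute, light-controlled depletion of these lipids. The record itself states only the expression purpose and names no binding partner.

The associated GenBank record covers just a 1,032 bp portion of the plasmid and has no annotated features beyond the source. It therefore gives no independent confirmation of the promoter, fusion junction, origin or resistance cassette.
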