LOCUS       Exported 1032 bp ds-DNA linear SYN 24-MAY-2021
DEFINITION  expression of CRY2PHR fused to inositol 5-phosphatase domain of
            OCRL.
ACCESSION   .
VERSION     .
KEYWORDS    CRY2-OCRL
SOURCE      synthetic DNA construct
  ORGANISM  synthetic DNA construct
REFERENCE   1 (bases 1 to 1032)
  TITLE     Idevall Lab plasmids
REFERENCE   2 (bases 1 to 1032)
  AUTHORS   .
  TITLE     Direct Submission
  JOURNAL   Exported May 24, 2021 from SnapGene Server 1.1.58
            http://www.snapgene.com
FEATURES             Location/Qualifiers
     source          1..1032
                     /organism="synthetic DNA construct"
                     /mol_type="other DNA"
ORIGIN
        1 gctgcataac agttacaaca acaattgtca atccacaacc ttcaccccaa tatggaagag
       61 ggcgctaaca ggcttgtggt cgctggtttt cagttccatg tgactccgat aattaagctg
      121 attaacattt gttcctctcc aaagaattcg gtcacaccag gctggaaccc ggcatttccc
      181 actggaatcc caccggtctg ttttagagtc atacttataa gtggggatga acttgatttc
      241 cccttcattg aagtcaacaa aagctttttt ctgtgtgcgc tgaatattta gctggtcgaa
      301 tttcaagagt ctctgaaggt ctttcttatt aataagactt ttcacctcat tggcatcagg
      361 catgcaaagt ctataattca aatctcccaa ccaaatgaca acctcatgtt tcatgatgtt
      421 caactgcggg agggtctgat ttgggaccac aaaactcatt ctcgcacaaa tgtccttata
      481 atcttgattc cttctctcaa agtcctccac gtgtgcagcc agatgggaat tgacaatgca
      541 aaaggtggtg ttgtgaaata caaatctcac agctacccca cctttgtttc ccattttccc
      601 catgattcca gttccaactg tttctgtagc aatatcacga atgtatcgac actgatcctt
      661 tctggcaaat ataagaagca tcatcccaac aaggcgcacc agttgaactt tcttatactt
      721 ggctttggaa tgcaaacctc tctctacagc catggaccat tcttgttcct tcacagattc
      781 aaagtagaag aaggcttctg tgctcaagtc cagttcttgg aatccaatgc agtagatatc
      841 aggaggattg ggatcacagt tcagccaagg ttctaacccg ctatctggag actggccatt
      901 cacattccaa gttccaacaa aaaatctgaa agtctgaatg ttgacatacg atcgacctgc
      961 tcctcctgct cccgctgctg cgcctcgagc tgctgctccg atcatgatct gtgcttcacg
     1021 gggttcttga aa
//
