>Addgene plasmid #79566 | CRY2-OCRL | addgene partial sequence | sequence record 152272 | CMV-F 5'-CGCAAATGGGCGGTAGGCGTG-3'
GCAGAGCTGGTTTAGTGAACCGTCAGATCCGCTAGCGCTACCGGACTCAGATCTCGAGCTCAAGCTTCGA
ATTCTGCAGTCGACGGTACCATGAAGATGGACAAAAAGACTATAGTTTGGTTTAGAAGAGACCTAAGGAT
TGAGGATAATCCTGCATTAGCAGCAGCTGCTCACGAAGGATCTGTTTTTCCTGTCTTCATTTGGTGTCCT
GAAGAAGAAGGACAGTTTTATCCTGGAAGAGCTTCAAGATGGTGGATGAAACAATCACTTGCTCACTTAT
CTCAATCCTTGAAGGCTCTTGGATCTGACCTCACTTTAATCAAAACCCACAACACGATTTCAGCGATCTT
GGATTGTATCCGCGTTACCGGTGCTACAAAAGTCGTCTTTAACCACCTCTATGATCCTGTTTCGTTAGTT
CGGGACCATACCGTAAAGGAGAAGCTGGTGGAACGTGGGATCTCTGTGCAAAGCTACAATGGAGATCTAT
TGTATGAACCGTGGGAGATATACTGCGAAAAGGGCAAACCTTTTACGAGTTTCAATTCTTACTGGAAGAA
ATGCTTAGATATGTCGATTGAATCCGTTATGCTTCCTCCTCCTTGGCGGTTGATGCCAATAACTGCAGCG
GCTGAAGCGATTTGGGCGTGTTCGATTGAAGAACTAGGGCTGGAGAATGAGGCCGAGAAACCGAGCAATG
CGTTGTTAACTAGAGCTTGGTCTCCAGGATGGAGCAATGCTGATAAGTTACTAAATGAGTTCATCGAGAA
GCAGTTGATAGATTATGCAAAGAACAGCAAGAAAGTTGTTGGGAATTCTACTTCACTACTTTCTCCGTAT
CTCCATTTCGGGGAAATAAGCGTCAGACACGTTTTCCAGTGTGCCCGGATGAAACAAATTATATGGGCAA
GAGATAAGAACAGTGAAGGAGAAGAAAGTGCAGATCTTTTTCTTAGGGGAATCGGTTTAAGAGAGTATTC
TCGGTATATATGTTTCAACTTCCC
